>Addgene plasmid #227678 | PEmaxNG-_2star_IVT | addgene full sequence | sequence record 498187 | Addgene Long Read Sequencing Result
TTGAGATCCTTTTTTTCTGCGCGTAATCTGCTGCTTGCAAACAAAAAAACCACCGCTACCAGCGGTGGTT
TGTTTGCCGGATCAAGAGCTACCAACTCTTTTTCCGAAGGTAACTGGCTTCAGCAGAGCGCAGATACCAA
ATACTGTTCTTCTAGTGTAGCCGTAGTTAGGCCACCACTTCAAGAACTCTGTAGCACCGCCTACATACCT
CGCTCTGCTAATCCTGTTACCAGTGGCTGCTGCCAGTGGCGATAAGTCGTGTCTTACCGGGTTGGACTCA
AGACGATAGTTACCGGATAAGGCGCAGCGGTCGGGCTGAACGGGGGGTTCGTGCACACAGCCCAGCTTGG
AGCGAACGACCTACACCGAACTGAGATACCTACAGCGTGAGCTATGAGAAAGCGCCACGCTTCCCGAAGG
GAGAAAGGCGGACAGGTATCCGGTAAGCGGCAGGGTCGGAACAGGAGAGCGCACGAGGGAGCTTCCAGGG
GGAAACGCCTGGTATCTTTATAGTCCTGTCGGGTTTCGCCACCTCTGACTTGAGCGTCGATTTTTGTGAT
GCTCGTCAGGGGGGCGGAGCCTATGGAAAAACGCCAGCAACGCGGCCTTTTTACGGTTCCTGGCCTTTTG
CTGGCCTTTTGCTCACATGTTCTTTCCTGCGTTATCCCCTGATTCTGTGGATAACCGTATTACCGCCTTT
GAGTGAGCTGATACCGCTCGCCGCAGCCGAACGACCGAGCGCAGCGAGTCAGTGAGCGAGGAAGCGGAAG
AGCGCCCAATACGCAAACCGCCTCTCCCCGCGCGTTGGCCGATTCATTAATGCAGCTGGCACGACAGGTT
TCCCGACTGGAAAGCGGGCAGTGAGCGCAACGCAATTAATGTGAGTTAGCTCACTCATTAGGCACCCCAG
GCTTTACACTTTATGCTTCCGGCTCGTATGTTGTGTGGAATTGTGAGCGGATAACAATTTCACACAGGAA
ACAGCTATGACACCGTCAGATCCGCTAGAGATCCGCGGCCGCTAATACGACTCACTATAAGGAGAATAAA
CTAGTATTCTTCTGGTCCCCACAGACTCAGAGAGAACCCGCCACCATGGCCGCTCCGGCAGCTAAGAAAA
AGAAACTGGATGGCAGCAAACGGACAGCCGACGGAAGCGAGTTCGAGTCACCAAAGAAGAAGCGGAAAGT
CGACAAGAAGTACAGCATCGGCCTGGACATCGGCACCAACTCTGTGGGCTGGGCCGTGATCACCGACGAG
TACAAGGTGCCCAGCAAGAAATTCAAGGTGCTGGGCAACACCGACCGGCACAGCATCAAGAAGAACCTGA
TCGGAGCCCTGCTGTTCGACAGCGGCGAAACAGCCGAGGCCACCCGGCTGAAGAGAACCGCCAGAAGAAG
ATACACCAGACGGAAGAACCGGATCTGCTATCTGCAAGAGATCTTCAGCAACGAGATGGCCAAGGTGGAC
GACAGCTTCTTCCACAGACTGGAAGAGTCCTTCCTGGTGGAAGAGGATAAGAAGCACGAGCGGCACCCCA
TCTTCGGCAACATCGTGGACGAGGTGGCCTACCACGAGAAGTACCCCACCATCTACCACCTGAGAAAGAA
ACTGGTGGACAGCACCGACAAGGCCGACCTGCGGCTGATCTATCTGGCCCTGGCCCACATGATCAAGTTC
CGGGGCCACTTCCTGATCGAGGGCGACCTGAACCCCGACAACAGCGACGTGGACAAGCTGTTCATCCAGC
TGGTGCAGACCTACAACCAGCTGTTCGAGGAAAACCCCATCAACGCCAGCGGCGTGGACGCCAAGGCCAT
CCTGTCTGCCAGACTGAGCAAGAGCAGAAAGCTGGAAAATCTGATCGCCCAGCTGCCCGGCGAGAAGAAG
AATGGCCTGTTCGGAAACCTGATTGCCCTGAGCCTGGGCCTGACCCCCAACTTCAAGAGCAACTTCGACC
TGGCCGAGGATGCCAAACTGCAGCTGAGCAAGGACACCTACGACGACGACCTGGACAACCTGCTGGCCCA
GATCGGCGACCAGTACGCCGACCTGTTTCTGGCCGCCAAGAACCTGTCCGACGCCATCCTGCTGAGCGAC
ATCCTGAGAGTGAACACCGAGATCACCAAGGCCCCCCTGAGCGCCTCTATGATCAAGAGATACGACGAGC
ACCACCAGGACCTGACCCTGCTGAAAGCTCTCGTGCGGCAGCAGCTGCCTGAGAAGTACAAAGAGATTTT
CTTCGACCAGAGCAAGAACGGCTACGCCGGCTACATTGACGGCGGAGCCAGCCAGGAAGAGTTCTACAAG
TTCATCAAGCCCATCCTGGAAAAGATGGACGGCACCGAGGAACTGCTCGTGAAGCTGAAGAGAGAGGACC
TGCTGCGGAAGCAGCGGACCTTCGACAACGGCAGCATCCCCCACCAGATCCACCTGGGAGAGCTGCACGC
CATTCTGCGGCGGCAGGAAGATTTTTACCCATTCCTGAAGGACAACCGGGAAAAGATCGAGAAGATCCTG
ACCTTCCGCATCCCCTACTACGTGGGCCCTCTGGCCAGGGGAAACAGCAGATTCGCCTGGATGACCAGAA
AGAGCGAGGAAACCATCACCCCCTGGAACTTCGAGGAAGTGGTGGACAAGGGCGCTTCCGCCCAGAGCTT
CATCGAGCGGATGACCAACTTCGATAAGAACCTGCCCAACGAGAAGGTGCTGCCCAAGCACAGCCTGCTG
TACGAGTACTTCACCGTGTATAACGAGCTGACCAAAGTGAAATACGTGACCGAGGGAATGAGAAAGCCCG
CCTTCCTGAGCGGCGAGCAGAAAAAGGCCATCGTGGACCTGCTGTTCAAGACCAACCGGAAAGTGACCGT
GAAGCAGCTGAAAGAGGACTACTTCAAGAAAATCGAGTGCTTCGACTCCGTGGAAATCTCCGGCGTGGAA
GATCGGTTCAACGCCTCCCTGGGCACATACCACGATCTGCTGAAAATTATCAAGGACAAGGACTTCCTGG
ACAATGAGGAAAACGAGGACATTCTGGAAGATATCGTGCTGACCCTGACACTGTTTGAGGACAGAGAGAT
GATCGAGGAACGGCTGAAAACCTATGCCCACCTGTTCGACGACAAAGTGATGAAGCAGCTGAAGCGGCGG
AGATACACCGGCTGGGGCAGGCTGAGCCGGAAGCTGATCAACGGCATCCGGGACAAGCAGTCCGGCAAGA
CAATCCTGGATTTCCTGAAGTCCGACGGCTTCGCCAACAGAAACTTCATGCAGCTGATCCACGACGACAG
CCTGACCTTTAAAGAGGACATCCAGAAAGCCCAGGTGTCCGGCCAGGGCGATAGCCTGCACGAGCACATT
GCCAATCTGGCCGGCAGCCCCGCCATTAAGAAGGGCATCCTGCAGACAGTGAAGGTGGTGGACGAGCTCG
TGAAAGTGATGGGCCGGCACAAGCCCGAGAACATCGTGATCGAAATGGCCAGAGAGAACCAGACCACCCA
GAAGGGACAGAAGAACAGCCGCGAGAGAATGAAGCGGATCGAAGAGGGCATCAAAGAGCTGGGCAGCCAG
ATCCTGAAAGAACACCCCGTGGAAAACACCCAGCTGCAGAACGAGAAGCTGTACCTGTACTACCTGCAGA
ATGGGCGGGATATGTACGTGGACCAGGAACTGGACATCAACCGGCTGTCCGACTACGATGTGGACGCTAT
CGTGCCTCAGAGCTTTCTGAAGGACGACTCCATCGACAACAAGGTGCTGACCAGAAGCGACAAGAACCGG
GGCAAGAGCGACAACGTGCCCTCCGAAGAGGTCGTGAAGAAGATGAAGAACTACTGGCGGCAGCTGCTGA
ACGCCAAGCTGATTACCCAGAGAAAGTTCGACAATCTGACCAAGGCCGAGAGAGGCGGCCTGAGCGAACT
GGATAAGGCCGGCTTCATCAAGAGACAGCTGGTGGAAACCCGGCAGATCACAAAGCACGTGGCACAGATC
CTGGACTCCCGGATGAACACTAAGTACGACGAGAATGACAAGCTGATCCGGGAAGTGAAAGTGATCACCC
TGAAGTCCAAGCTGGTGTCCGATTTCCGGAAGGATTTCCAGTTTTACAAAGTGCGCGAGATCAACAACTA
CCACCACGCCCACGACGCCTACCTGAACGCCGTCGTGGGAACCGCCCTGATCAAAAAGTACCCTAAGCTG
GAAAGCGAGTTCGTGTACGGCGACTACAAGGTGTACGACGTGCGGAAGATGATCGCCAAGAGCGAGCAGG
AAATCGGCAAGGCTACCGCCAAGTACTTCTTCTACAGCAACATCATGAACTTTTTCAAGACCGAGATTAC
CCTGGCCAACGGCGAGATCCGGAAGCGGCCTCTGATCGAGACAAACGGCGAAACCGGGGAGATCGTGTGG
GATAAGGGCCGGGATTTTGCCACCGTGCGGAAAGTGCTGAGCATGCCCCAAGTGAATATCGTGAAAAAGA
CCGAGGTGCAGACAGGCGGCTTCAGCAAAGAGTCTATCCGGCCCAAGAGGAACAGCGATAAGCTGATCGC
CAGAAAGAAGGACTGGGACCCTAAGAAGTACGGCGGCTTCGTGAGCCCCACCGTGGCCTATTCTGTGCTG
GTGGTGGCCAAAGTGGAAAAGGGCAAGTCCAAGAAACTGAAGAGTGTGAAAGAGCTGCTGGGGATCACCA
TCATGGAAAGAAGCAGCTTCGAGAAGAATCCCATCGACTTTCTGGAAGCCAAGGGCTACAAAGAAGTGAA
AAAGGACCTGATCATCAAGCTGCCTAAGTACTCCCTGTTCGAGCTGGAAAACGGCCGGAAGAGAATGCTG
GCCTCTGCCCGGTTCCTGCAGAAGGGAAACGAACTGGCCCTGCCCTCCAAATATGTGAACTTCCTGTACC
TGGCCAGCCACTATGAGAAGCTGAAGGGCTCCCCCGAGGATAATGAGCAGAAACAGCTGTTTGTGGAACA
GCACAAGCACTACCTGGACGAGATCATCGAGCAGATCAGCGAGTTCTCCAAGAGAGTGATCCTGGCCGAC
GCTAATCTGGACAAAGTGCTGTCCGCCTACAACAAGCACCGGGATAAGCCCATCAGAGAGCAGGCCGAGA
ATATCATCCACCTGTTTACCCTGACCAATCTGGGAGCCCCTCGGGCCTTCAAGTACTTTGACACCACCAT
CGACCGGAAGGTGTACCGGAGCACCAAAGAGGTGCTGGACGCCACCCTGATCCACCAGAGCATCACCGGC
CTGTACGAGACACGGATCGACCTGTCTCAGCTGGGAGGTGACTCCGGCGGAAGCTCTGGTGGCAGCAAGC
GGACCGCCGACGGCTCTGAATTCGAGAGCCCTAAGAAGAAAAGAAAGGTGAGCGGAGGCTCTAGCGGCGG
AAGCACCCTGAACATTGAAGACGAGTATAGACTGCATGAAACAAGCAAGGAACCCGACGTGTCCCTGGGC
TCCACCTGGCTGTCCGACTTTCCCCAGGCCTGGGCCGAGACAGGAGGAATGGGCCTGGCCGTGCGGCAGG
CACCCCTGATCATCCCTCTGAAGGCCACCTCTACACCCGTGAGCATCAAGCAGTACCCTATGTCTCAGGA
GGCCAGACTGGGCATCAAGCCTCACATCCAGAGGCTGCTGGACCAGGGCATCCTGGTGCCATGCCAGAGC
CCCTGGAACACACCACTGCTGCCCGTGAAGAAGCCAGGCACCAATGACTATAGACCCGTGCAGGATCTGA
GAGAGGTGAACAAGAGGGTGGAGGATATCCACCCCACCGTGCCCAACCCTTACAATCTGCTGTCCGGCCT
GCCCCCTTCTCACCAGTGGTATACAGTGCTGGACCTGAAGGATGCCTTCTTTTGTCTGAGACTGCACCCT
ACCAGCCAGCCACTGTTCGCCTTTGAGTGGAGGGACCCTGAGATGGGCATCTCTGGCCAGCTGACCTGGA
CACGCCTGCCTCAGGGCTTCAAGAATAGCCCAACACTGTTTAACGAGGCCCTGCACCGCGACCTGGCAGA
TTTCCGGATCCAGCACCCAGATCTGATCCTGCTGCAGTACATGGACGATCTGCTGCTGGCCGCCACCAGC
GAGCTGGATTGCCAGCAGGGAACACGCGCCCTGCTGCAGACCCTGGGAAACCTGGGATATAGGGCATCCG
CCAAGAAGGCCCAGATCTGTCAGAAGCAGGTGAAGTACCTGGGCTATCTGCTGAAGGAGGGCCAGAGATG
GCTGACAGAGGCCAGGAAGGAGACAGTGATGGGCCAGCCAACACCCAAGACCCCAAGACAGCTGAGGGAG
TTCCTGGGCAAAGCAGGATTTTGCAGGCTGTTCATCCCAGGATTCGCAGAGATGGCAGCACCTCTGTACC
CACTGACCAAGCCGGGCACCCTGTTTAATTGGGGCCCTGACCAGCAGAAGGCCTATCAGGAGATCAAGCA
GGCCCTGCTGACAGCACCAGCCCTGGGCCTGCCAGACCTGACCAAGCCTTTCGAGCTGTTTGTGGATGAG
AAGCAGGGCTACGCCAAGGGCGTGCTGACCCAGAAGCTGGGACCATGGAGACGGCCCGTGGCCTATCTGT
CCAAGAAGCTGGACCCAGTGGCAGCAGGATGGCCACCATGCCTGAGGATGGTGGCAGCAATCGCCGTGCT
GACAAAGGATGCCGGCAAGCTGACCATGGGACAGCCACTGGTCATCAAGGCACCACACGCAGTGGAGGCC
CTGGTGAAGCAGCCTCCAGATCGCTGGCTGTCTAACGCCCGGATGACACACTACCAGGCCCTGCTGCTGG
ACACCGATCGCGTGCAGTTTGGCCCTGTGGTGGCCCTGAATCCAGCCACCCTGCTGCCTCTGCCAGAGGA
GGGCCTGCAGCACAACTGTCTGGACATCCTGGCAGAGGCACACGGAACAAGGCCAGACCTGACCGATCAG
CCCCTGCCTGACGCCGATCACACATGGTATACCGATGGAAGCTCCCTGCTGCAGGAGGGCCAGAGGAAGG
CAGGAGCAGCAGTGACCACAGAGACAGAAGTGATCTGGGCCAAGGCCCTGCCAGCAGGCACATCCGCCCA
GCGGGCCGAGCTGATCGCCCTGACCCAGGCCCTGAAGATGGCCGAGGGCAAGAAGCTGAACGTGTACACA
GACTCCAGATATGCCTTCGCCACCGCACACATCCACGGAGAGATCTACAGGCGCCGGGGCTGGCTGACCT
CTGAGGGCAAGGAGATCAAGAACAAGGATGAGATCCTGGCCCTGCTGAAGGCCCTGTTTCTGCCCAAGCG
GCTGAGCATCATCCACTGTCCTGGACACCAGAAGGGACACTCCGCCGAGGCAAGGGGCAATCGGATGGCC
GACCAGGCCGCCAGAAAGGCTGCTATTACTGAAACTCCCGACACTTCCACTCTGCTGATTGAAAACTCCT
CCCCTTCTGGCGGCTCAAAAAGAACCGCCGACGGCAGCGAATTCGAGTCTCCCAAGAAGAAGAGGAAAGT
CGGCTCTGGCCCTGCCGCTAAGAGAGTGAAGCTGGACTAATGACTCGAGCTGGTACTGCATGCACACAAT
GCTAGCTGCCCCTTTCCCGTCCTGGGTACCCCGAGTCTCCCCCGACCTCGGGTCCCAGGTATGCTCCCAC
CTCCACCTGCCCCACTCACCACCTCTGCTAGTTCCAGACACCTCCCAAGCACGCAGCAATGCAGCTCAAA
ACGCTTAGCCTAGCCACACCCCCACGGGAAACAGCAGTGATTAACCTTTAGCAATAAACGAAAGTTTAAC
TAAGCTATACTAACCCCAGGGTTGGTCAATTTCGTGCCAGCCACACCCTGGAGCTAGCAAAAAAAAAAAA
AAAGAGACGGTTTAAACCCGCTGATCAGCCTCGACTGTGCCTCGTGATACGCCTATTTTTATAGGTTAAT
GTCATGATAATAATGGTTTCTTAGACGTCAGGTGGCACTTTTCGGGGAAATGTGCGCGGAACCCCTATTT
GTTTATTTTTCTAAATACATTCAAATATGTATCCGCTCATGAGACAATAACCCTGATAAATGCTTCAATA
ATATTGAAAAAGGAAGAGTATGAGTATTCAACATTTCCGTGTCGCCCTTATTCCCTTTTTTGCGGCATTT
TGCCTTCCTGTTTTTGCTCACCCAGAAACGCTGGTGAAAGTAAAAGATGCTGAAGATCAGTTGGGTGCAC
GAGTGGGTTACATCGAACTGGATCTCAACAGCGGTAAGATCCTTGAGAGTTTTCGCCCCGAAGAACGTTT
TCCAATGATGAGCACTTTTAAAGTTCTGCTATGTGGCGCGGTATTATCCCGTATTGACGCCGGGCAAGAG
CAACTCGGTCGCCGCATACACTATTCTCAGAATGACTTGGTTGAGTACTCACCAGTCACAGAAAAGCATC
TTACGGATGGCATGACAGTAAGAGAATTATGCAGTGCTGCCATAACCATGAGTGATAACACTGCGGCCAA
CTTACTTCTGACAACGATCGGAGGACCGAAGGAGCTAACCGCTTTTTTGCACAACATGGGGGATCATGTA
ACTCGCCTTGATCGTTGGGAACCGGAGCTGAATGAAGCCATACCAAACGACGAGCGTGACACCACGATGC
CTGTAGCAATGGCAACAACGTTGCGCAAACTATTAACTGGCGAACTACTTACTCTAGCTTCCCGGCAACA
ATTAATAGACTGGATGGAGGCGGATAAAGTTGCAGGACCACTTCTGCGCTCGGCCCTTCCGGCTGGCTGG
TTTATTGCTGATAAATCTGGAGCCGGTGAGCGTGGGTCCCGCGGTATCATTGCAGCACTGGGGCCAGATG
GTAAGCCCTCCCGTATCGTAGTTATCTACACGACGGGGAGTCAGGCAACTATGGATGAACGAAATAGACA
GATCGCTGAGATAGGTGCCTCACTGATTAAGCATTGGTAACTGTCAGACCAAGTTTACTCATATATACTT
TAGATTGATTTAAAACTTCATTTTTAATTTAAAAGGATCTAGGTGAAGATCCTTTTTGATAATCTCATGA
CCAAAATCCCTTAACGTGAGTTTTCGTTCCACTGAGCGTCAGACCCCGTAGAAAAGATCAAAGGATCTTC
Features (pLannotate 1.2.2; 10 found; start..end, strand, type, name):
      1..589     +  rep_origin     ori: high-copy-number ColE1/pMB1/pBR322/pUC origin of replication
    772..864     +  CDS            lacI (fragment): lac repressor; lacI; The lac repressor binds to the lac operator to inhibit transcription in E. coli. This inhibition can be relieved by adding lactose or isopropyl-β-D-thiogalactopyranoside (IPTG).
    877..898     +  protein_bind   CAP binding site: CAP binding activates transcription in the presence of cAMP. E. coli catabolite activator protein
    913..943     +  promoter       lac promoter: promoter for the E. coli lac operon
    951..967     +  protein_bind   lac operator: The lac repressor binds to the lac operator to inhibit transcription in E. coli. This inhibition can be relieved by adding lactose or isopropyl-β-D-thiogalactopyranoside (IPTG). lac repressor encoded by lacI
   1023..1039    +  promoter       T7 promoter (fragment): promoter for bacteriophage T7 RNA polymerase
   1192..5293    +  CDS            dCas9 (fragment): catalytically dead mutant of the Cas9 endonuclease from the Streptococcus pyogenes Type II CRISPR/Cas system RNA-guided DNA-binding protein that lacks endonuclease activity due to the D10A mutation in the RuvC catalytic domain and the N863A mutation in the HNH catalytic domain
   5395..7425    +  CDS            gag-pol (fragment): POL_MLVMS - Experimental evidence at protein level: Swiss-Prot protein existence level 1. [Integrase]: Catalyzes viral DNA integration into the host chromosome, by performing a series of DNA cutting and joining reactions. This enzyme activity takes place after virion entry into a cell and reverse transcription of the RNA genome in dsDNA. The first step in the integration process is 3' processing. This step requires a complex comprising the viral genome, matrix protein and integrase. This complex is called the pre-integration complex (PIC). The integrase protein removes 2 nucleotides from each
   7965..8069    +  promoter       AmpR promoter: bla
   8070..8930    +  CDS            AmpR: β-lactamase; bla; confers resistance to ampicillin, carbenicillin, and related antibiotics
