[The description below was written by a language model from this plasmid's Addgene catalogue record and pLannotate feature annotations shown in this document.]
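Description:
PEmaxNG-_2star_IVT is a 9.1 kb template plasmid for in vitro transcription of mRNA encoding SpCas9-NG-PEmax**, a prime editor variant. The catalogue lists the backbone as pcDNA3.1 and the vector type as mammalian expression/CRISPR, but the annotated features show no mammalian promoter. The insert sits downstream of a T7 promoter, consistent with the stated purpose of producing editor mRNA with T7 RNA polymerase rather than expressing it directly from transfected DNA. Propagation in E. coli relies on a high-copy ColE1/pUC-type origin and an ampicillin resistance gene (β-lactamase) driven by its own promoter. Remnants of a lac cassette (a lacI fragment, CAP binding site, lac promoter and operator) lie just upstream of the T7 promoter and appear to be cloning-vector carryover.

The synthetic insert, NG-PEmax_2_star, was assembled by Gibson cloning and comprises two annotated coding segments on the same strand. The first is a roughly 4.1 kb Streptococcus pyogenes Cas9 region. The annotation software labels it as a dCas9 fragment, although prime editors normally use a Cas9 nickase, and the record names it as the NG variant, which recognises relaxed NG PAMs. The second is a roughly 2 kb segment matching Moloney murine leukemia virus pol, corresponding to the reverse transcriptase domain of a prime editor that copies the pegRNA-encoded edit into the target site. The record does not specify which changes the "**" designation denotes, and no tag is listed. A polyA tract is encoded downstream of the insert so that transcripts carry a tail, although the depositor notes that its exact length cannot be guaranteed. The associated work concerns improving prime editing efficiency by raising intracellular dNTP levels.
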