Addgene plasmid #227678: PEmaxNG-_2star_IVT
Purpose: plasmid for SpCas9-NG-PEmax** mRNA IVT
Depositing lab: Scot Wolfe. Publication: Increasing intracellular dNTP levels improves prime editing efficiency. Liu P, Ponnienselvan K, Nyalile T, Oikemus S, Joynt AT, Iyer S, Kelly K, Guo D, Kyawe PP, Vanderleeden E, Redick SD, Huang L, Chen Z, Lee JM, Schiffer CA, Harlan DM, Wang JP, Emerson CP Jr, Lawson ND, Watts JK, Sontheimer EJ, Luban J, Wolfe SA. Nat Biotechnol. 2024 Sep 25. doi: 10.1038/s41587-024-02405-x. PubMed 39322763.
Backbone
  Vector backbone: pcDNA3.1
  Vector type: Mammalian Expression, CRISPR
Growth in bacteria
  Bacterial resistance: Ampicillin, 100 μg/mL
  Growth temperature: 30°C
  Growth strain: NEB Stable
  Copy number: High Copy
Gene/Insert
  Gene/Insert name: NG-PEmax_2_star
  Species: Synthetic
  Promoter: T7
  Tag / fusion protein: no
  Cloning method: Gibson Cloning
  Sequencing primers: 5′ M13 Rev; 3′ polyA-seq
Terms and licenses: Academic/Nonprofit Terms; Industry Terms: Not Available to Industry
Depositor comments: Due to the difficulties of maintaining and sequencing long homopolymers, Addgene cannot guarantee the exact length of polyA sequence
How to cite: PEmaxNG-_2star_IVT was a gift from Scot Wolfe (Addgene plasmid # 227678)
